Addgene plasmid #108768: pBW2283_pCAG-PV1-PYL-L1-FlpO-375C-NLS-BGHpA
Purpose: Expresses aa375 to C-terminus of Flp recombinase fused to PYL CID
Depositing lab: Wilson Wong. Depositing organization: Boston University Main Campus. Publication: High-performance chemical- and light-inducible recombinases in mammalian cells and mice. Weinberg BH, Cho JH, Agarwal Y, Pham NTH, Caraballo LD, Walkosz M, Ortega C, Trexler M, Tague N, Law B, Benman WKJ, Letendre J, Beal J, Wong WW. Nat Commun. 2019 Oct 24;10(1):4845. doi: 10.1038/s41467-019-12800-7. PubMed 31649244.
Backbone
  Vector backbone: pCAGGS
  Vector type: Mammalian Expression, Cre/Lox, Synthetic Biology
Growth in bacteria
  Bacterial resistance: Ampicillin, 100 μg/mL
  Growth temperature: 37°C
  Growth strain: NEB Stable
  Copy number: High Copy
Gene/Insert
  Gene/Insert name: Flp recombinase fragment aa375 to C-terminus
  Species: Synthetic
  Promoter: pCAG
  Tag / fusion protein: PYL (N terminal on insert); NLS (C terminal on insert)
  Cloning method: Restriction Enzyme; 5′ cloning site KpnI (not destroyed); 3′ cloning site EcoRI (not destroyed)
Terms and licenses: Academic/Nonprofit Terms; Industry Terms: Not Available to Industry
Depositor comments: Please visit https://www.biorxiv.org/content/10.1101/747121v1 for bioRxiv preprint.
How to cite: pBW2283_pCAG-PV1-PYL-L1-FlpO-375C-NLS-BGHpA was a gift from Wilson Wong (Addgene plasmid # 108768 ; http://n2t.net/addgene:108768 ; RRID:Addgene_108768)
