[The description below was written by a language model from this plasmid's Addgene catalogue record and pLannotate feature annotations shown in this document.]
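Description:
pBW2283_pCAG-PV1-PYL-L1-FlpO-375C-NLS-BGHpA is a 6,019-nt mammalian expression plasmid built on the pCAGGS backbone. It encodes one half of a chemically inducible split Flp recombinase. In E. coli it is maintained at high copy through a ColE1/pUC-type origin and selected with ampicillin via the β-lactamase gene. The backbone also carries an SV40 origin with an adjacent SV40 poly(A) signal, and small lac operon remnants that have no evident role in the design.

Expression is driven by the CAG promoter, annotated here as the CMV immediate-early enhancer, the chicken β-actin promoter and the chimeric β-actin/β-globin intron, which together give strong constitutive transcription in many mammalian cell types. The open reading frame begins with a fragment of Arabidopsis PYL1, the abscisic acid receptor used as a chemically induced dimerization (CID) domain. A linker region follows (L1 in the name); the annotation tool flags a short stretch here as a partial HA-tag match. Next comes the C-terminal portion of codon-optimized FlpO, from residue 375 to the end, with a C-terminal nuclear localization signal. The "PV1" element in the name is not explained in the record. Transcripts terminate at the bGH poly(A) signal, and residual β-globin sequence and the rabbit β-globin poly(A) from pCAGGS lie downstream.

The short Flp fragment is not expected to be active alone. The design implies co-expression with a complementary N-terminal Flp fragment fused to PYL's dimerization partner, which is not described in this record. Abscisic acid would then bring the halves together and restore recombination at FRT sites. This allows small-molecule control of Flp-dependent gene switching in mammalian cells and synthetic gene circuits.
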