Features (pLannotate 1.2.2; 21 found; start..end, strand, type, name):
     46..62      -  protein_bind   lac operator: The lac repressor binds to the lac operator to inhibit transcription in E. coli. This inhibition can be relieved by adding lactose or isopropyl-β-D-thiogalactopyranoside (IPTG). lac repressor encoded by lacI
     70..100     -  promoter       lac promoter: promoter for the E. coli lac operon
    115..136     -  protein_bind   CAP binding site: CAP binding activates transcription in the presence of cAMP. E. coli catabolite activator protein
    149..188     -  CDS            lacI (fragment): lac repressor; lacI; The lac repressor binds to the lac operator to inhibit transcription in E. coli. This inhibition can be relieved by adding lactose or isopropyl-β-D-thiogalactopyranoside (IPTG).
    195..217     +  promoter       SV40 promoter (fragment): SV40 enhancer and early promoter
    221..355     +  rep_origin     SV40 ori: SV40 origin of replication
    375..509     +  polyA_signal   SV40 poly(A) signal: SV40 polyadenylation signal
    511..565     -  CDS            lacI (fragment): lac repressor; lacI; The lac repressor binds to the lac operator to inhibit transcription in E. coli. This inhibition can be relieved by adding lactose or isopropyl-β-D-thiogalactopyranoside (IPTG).
    748..1336    -  rep_origin     ori: high-copy-number ColE1/pMB1/pBR322/pUC origin of replication
   1507..2367    -  CDS            AmpR: β-lactamase; bla; confers resistance to ampicillin, carbenicillin, and related antibiotics
   2368..2472    -  promoter       AmpR promoter: bla
   2503..2882    +  enhancer       CMV enhancer: human cytomegalovirus immediate early enhancer
   2884..3159    +  promoter       chicken β-actin promoter: No description available
   3160..4175    +  intron         chimeric intron: chimera between introns from chicken β-actin and rabbit β-globin
   4319..4849    +  CDS            PYL1 (fragment): PYL1_ARATH - Also known as RCAR12. Experimental evidence at protein level: Swiss-Prot protein existence level 1. Receptor for abscisic acid (ABA) required for ABA-mediated responses such as stomatal closure and germination inhibition. Inhibits the activity of group-A protein phosphatases type 2C (PP2Cs) when activated by ABA (PubMed:19407143, PubMed:19855379, PubMed:19893533, PubMed:19898420, PubMed:23844015, PubMed:21658606). Can be activated by both (-)-ABA and (+)-ABA (PubMed:23844015). From Arabidopsis thaliana (Mouse-ear cress).
   4850..4877    +  CDS            3xHA (fragment): three tandem HA epitope tags
   4919..5065    +  CDS            FLPo (fragment): nuclear-targeted site-specific recombinase FLPo is a mouse codon-optimized fusion between the SV40 nuclear localization signal and a thermostable version of the Saccharomyces cerevisiae site-specific recombinase FLP. Recombination occurs at FRT sequences.
   5096..5320    +  polyA_signal   bGH poly(A) signal: bovine growth hormone polyadenylation signal
   5324..5345    +  promoter       SV40 promoter (fragment): SV40 enhancer and early promoter
   5483..5554    +  CDS            HBB (fragment): HBB_PONPY - Experimental evidence at transcript level: Swiss-Prot protein existence level 2. Involved in oxygen transport from the lung to the various peripheral tissues. From Pongo pygmaeus (Bornean orangutan).
   5625..5680    +  polyA_signal   β-globin poly(A) signal: rabbit β-globin polyadenylation signal (Gil and Proudfoot, 1987)
>Addgene plasmid #108768 | pBW2283_pCAG-PV1-PYL-L1-FlpO-375C-NLS-BGHpA | depositor full sequence | sequence record 205049 | Full Sequence
CCCAAGCTTGGCGTAATCATGGTCATAGCTGTTTCCTGTGTGAAATTGTTATCCGCTCACAATTCCACAC
AACATACGAGCCGGAAGCATAAAGTGTAAAGCCTGGGGTGCCTAATGAGTGAGCTAACTCACATTAATTG
CGTTGCGCTCACTGCCCGCTTTCCAGTCGGGAAACCTGTCGTGCCAGCGGATCCGCATCTCAATTAGTCA
GCAACCATAGTCCCGCCCCTAACTCCGCCCAGTTCCGCCCATTCTCCGCCCCATGGCTGACTAATTTTTT
TTATTTATGCAGAGGCCGAGGCCGCCTCGGCCTCTGAGCTATTCCAGAAGTAGTGAGGAGGCTTTTTTGG
AGGCCTAGGCTTTTGCAAAAAGCTAACTTGTTTATTGCAGCTTATAATGGTTACAAATAAAGCAATAGCA
TCACAAATTTCACAAATAAAGCATTTTTTTCACTGCATTCTAGTTGTGGTTTGTCCAAACTCATCAATGT
ATCTTATCATGTCTGGATCCGCTGCATTAATGAATCGGCCAACGCGCGGGGAGAGGCGGTTTGCGTATTG
GGCGCTCTTCCGCTTCCTCGCTCACTGACTCGCTGCGCTCGGTCGTTCGGCTGCGGCGAGCGGTATCAGC
TCACTCAAAGGCGGTAATACGGTTATCCACAGAATCAGGGGATAACGCAGGAAAGAACATGTGAGCAAAA
GGCCAGCAAAAGGCCAGGAACCGTAAAAAGGCCGCGTTGCTGGCGTTTTTCCATAGGCTCCGCCCCCCTG
ACGAGCATCACAAAAATCGACGCTCAAGTCAGAGGTGGCGAAACCCGACAGGACTATAAAGATACCAGGC
GTTTCCCCCTGGAAGCTCCCTCGTGCGCTCTCCTGTTCCGACCCTGCCGCTTACCGGATACCTGTCCGCC
TTTCTCCCTTCGGGAAGCGTGGCGCTTTCTCATAGCTCACGCTGTAGGTATCTCAGTTCGGTGTAGGTCG
TTCGCTCCAAGCTGGGCTGTGTGCACGAACCCCCCGTTCAGCCCGACCGCTGCGCCTTATCCGGTAACTA
TCGTCTTGAGTCCAACCCGGTAAGACACGACTTATCGCCACTGGCAGCAGCCACTGGTAACAGGATTAGC
AGAGCGAGGTATGTAGGCGGTGCTACAGAGTTCTTGAAGTGGTGGCCTAACTACGGCTACACTAGAAGAA
CAGTATTTGGTATCTGCGCTCTGCTGAAGCCAGTTACCTTCGGAAAAAGAGTTGGTAGCTCTTGATCCGG
CAAACAAACCACCGCTGGTAGCGGTGGTTTTTTTGTTTGCAAGCAGCAGATTACGCGCAGAAAAAAAGGA
TCTCAAGAAGATCCTTTGATCTTTTCTACGGGGTCTGACGCTCAGTGGAACGAAAACTCACGTTAAGGGA
TTTTGGTCATGAGATTATCAAAAAGGATCTTCACCTAGATCCTTTTAAATTAAAAATGAAGTTTTAAATC
AATCTAAAGTATATATGAGTAAACTTGGTCTGACAGTTACCAATGCTTAATCAGTGAGGCACCTATCTCA
GCGATCTGTCTATTTCGTTCATCCATAGTTGCCTGACTCCCCGTCGTGTAGATAACTACGATACGGGAGG
GCTTACCATCTGGCCCCAGTGCTGCAATGATACCGCGAGACCCACGCTCACCGGCTCCAGATTTATCAGC
AATAAACCAGCCAGCCGGAAGGGCCGAGCGCAGAAGTGGTCCTGCAACTTTATCCGCCTCCATCCAGTCT
ATTAATTGTTGCCGGGAAGCTAGAGTAAGTAGTTCGCCAGTTAATAGTTTGCGCAACGTTGTTGCCATTG
CTACAGGCATCGTGGTGTCACGCTCGTCGTTTGGTATGGCTTCATTCAGCTCCGGTTCCCAACGATCAAG
GCGAGTTACATGATCCCCCATGTTGTGCAAAAAAGCGGTTAGCTCCTTCGGTCCTCCGATCGTTGTCAGA
AGTAAGTTGGCCGCAGTGTTATCACTCATGGTTATGGCAGCACTGCATAATTCTCTTACTGTCATGCCAT
CCGTAAGATGCTTTTCTGTGACTGGTGAGTACTCAACCAAGTCATTCTGAGAATAGTGTATGCGGCGACC
GAGTTGCTCTTGCCCGGCGTCAATACGGGATAATACCGCGCCACATAGCAGAACTTTAAAAGTGCTCATC
ATTGGAAAACGTTCTTCGGGGCGAAAACTCTCAAGGATCTTACCGCTGTTGAGATCCAGTTCGATGTAAC
CCACTCGTGCACCCAACTGATCTTCAGCATCTTTTACTTTCACCAGCGTTTCTGGGTGAGCAAAAACAGG
AAGGCAAAATGCCGCAAAAAAGGGAATAAGGGCGACACGGAAATGTTGAATACTCATACTCTTCCTTTTT
CAATATTATTGAAGCATTTATCAGGGTTATTGTCTCATGAGCGGATACATATTTGAATGTATTTAGAAAA
ATAAACAAATAGGGGTTCCGCGCACATTTCCCCGAAAAGTGCCACCTGGGTCGACATTGATTATTGACTA
GTTATTAATAGTAATCAATTACGGGGTCATTAGTTCATAGCCCATATATGGAGTTCCGCGTTACATAACT
TACGGTAAATGGCCCGCCTGGCTGACCGCCCAACGACCCCCGCCCATTGACGTCAATAATGACGTATGTT
CCCATAGTAACGCCAATAGGGACTTTCCATTGACGTCAATGGGTGGAGTATTTACGGTAAACTGCCCACT
TGGCAGTACATCAAGTGTATCATATGCCAAGTACGCCCCCTATTGACGTCAATGACGGTAAATGGCCCGC
CTGGCATTATGCCCAGTACATGACCTTATGGGACTTTCCTACTTGGCAGTACATCTACGTATTAGTCATC
GCTATTACCATGGTCGAGGTGAGCCCCACGTTCTGCTTCACTCTCCCCATCTCCCCCCCCTCCCCACCCC
CAATTTTGTATTTATTTATTTTTTAATTATTTTGTGCAGCGATGGGGGCGGGGGGGGGGGGGGCGCGCGC
CAGGCGGGGCGGGGCGGGGCGAGGGGCGGGGCGGGGCGAGGCGGAAAGGTGCGGCGGCAGCCAATCAGAG
CGGCGCGCTCCGAAAGTTTCCTTTTATGGCGAGGCGGCGGCGGCGGCGGCCCTATAAAAAGCGAAGCGCG
CGGCGGGCGGGAGTCGCTGCGTTGCCTTCGCCCCGTGCCCCGCTCCGCGCCGCCTCGCGCCGCCCGCCCC
GGCTCTGACTGACCGCGTTACTCCCACAGGTGAGCGGGCGGGACGGCCCTTCTCCTCCGGGCTGTAATTA
GCGCTTGGTTTAATGACGGCTCGTTTCTTTTCTGTGGCTGCGTGAAAGCCTTAAAGGGCTCCGGGAGGGC
CCTTTGTGCGGGGGGGAGCGGCTCGGGGGGTGCGTGCGTGTGTGTGTGCGTGGGGAGCGCCGCGTGCGGC
TCCGCGCTGCCCGGCGGCTGTGAGCGCTGCGGGCGCGGCGCGGGGCTTTGTGCGCTCCGCAGTGTGCGCG
AGGGGAGCGCGGCCGGGGGCGGTGCCCCGCGGTGCGGGGGGGGCTGCGAGGGGAACAAAGGCTGCGTGCG
GGGTGTGTGCGTGGGGGGGTGAGCAGGGGGTGTGGGCGCGGCGGTCGGGCTGTAACCCCCCCCTGCACCC
CCCTCCCCGAGTTGCTGAGCACGGCCCGGCTTCGGGTGCGGGGCTCCGTACGGGGCGTGGCGCGGGGCTC
GCCGTGCCGGGCGGGGGGTGGCGGCAGGTGGGGGTGCCGGGCGGGGCGGGGCCGCCTCGGGCCGGGGAGG
GCTCGGGGGAGGGGCGCGGCGGCCCCCGGAGCGCCGGCGGCTGTCGAGGCGCGGCGAGCCGCAGCCATTG
CCTTTTATGGTAATCGTGCGAGAGGGCGCAGGGACTTCCTTTGTCCCAAATCTGTGCGGAGCCGAAATCT
GGGAGGCGCCGCCGCACCCCCTCTAGCGGGCGCGGGGCGAAGCGGTGCGGCGCCGGCAGGAAGGAAATGG
GCGGGGAGGGCCTTCGTGCGTCGCCGCGCCGCCGTCCCCTTCTCCCTCTCCAGCCTCGGGGCTGTCCGCG
GGGGGACGGCTGCCTTCGGGGGGGACGGGGCAGGGCGGGGTTCGGCTTCTGGCGTGTGACCGGCGGCTCT
AGAGCCTCTGCTAACCATGTTCATGCCTTCTTCTTTTTCCTACAGCTCCTGGGCAACGTGCTGGTTATTG
TGCTGTCTCATCATTTTGGCAAAGAATTGATTAATTCGAGCGAAGGCGCGCCCATTACTCGCATCCATTC
TCAGGCTGTCTCGTCTCGTCTCGCACGCGTGCCGCCACCATGGCGCCAACTCAAGACGAGTTCACCCAAC
TCTCCCAATCAATCGCCGAGTTCCACACGTACCAACTCGGTAACGGCCGTTGCTCATCTCTCCTAGCTCA
GCGAATCCACGCGCCGCCGGAAACAGTATGGTCCGTGGTGAGACGTTTCGATAGGCCACAGATTTACAAA
CACTTCATCAAAAGCTGTAACGTGAGTGAAGATTTCGAGATGCGAGTGGGATGCACGCGCGACGTGAACG
TGATAAGTGGATTACCGGCGAATACGTCTCGAGAGAGATTAGATCTGTTGGACGATGATCGGAGAGTGAC
TGGGTTTAGTATAACCGGTGGTGAACATAGGCTGAGGAATTATAAATCGGTTACGACGGTTCATAGATTT
GAGAAAGAAGAAGAAGAAGAAAGGATCTGGACCGTTGTTTTGGAATCTTATGTTGTTGATGTACCGGAAG
GTAATTCGGAGGAAGATACGAGATTGTTTGCTGATACGGTTATTAGATTGAATCTTCAGAAACTTGCTTC
GATCACTGAAGCTATGAACTACCCATACGATGTTCCAGATTACGCTTCCGGAGGGTCTGGCTCCGGATCA
AGTGGTGGCAGCGGTACCAAGGACGAGACCAACCCCATCGAGGAGTGGCAGCACATCGAGCAGCTGAAGG
GCAGCGCCGAGGGCAGCATCAGATACCCCGCCTGGAACGGCATCATCAGCCAGGAGGTGCTGGACTACCT
GAGCAGCTACATCAACAGGCGGATCCCCAAGAAAAAGCGGAAGGTGTGAGAATTCCTGTGCCTTCTAGTT
GCCAGCCATCTGTTGTTTGCCCCTCCCCCGTGCCTTCCTTGACCCTGGAAGGTGCCACTCCCACTGTCCT
TTCCTAATAAAATGAGGAAATTGCATCGCATTGTCTGAGTAGGTGTCATTCTATTCTGGGGGGTGGGGTG
GGGCAGGACAGCAAGGGGGAGGATTGGGAAGACAATAGCAGGCATGCTGGGGATGCGGTGGGCTCTATGG
CTTCTGAGGCGGAAAGAACCAGCTGGGGCTCTAGGGGGTATCCCCACGCGCCCTGTAGCGTGTACCGCTG
GGAGTTCGTAGACGGAAACAAACGCAGAATCCAAGCGCGGCCGCCCAGGATACATAGATTACCACAACTC
CGAGCCCTTCCACCGCTAGCGCACTCCTCAGGTGCAGGCTGCCTATCAGAAGGTGGTGGCTGGTGTGGCC
AATGCCCTGGCTCACAAATACCACTGAGATCTTTTTCCCTCTGCCAAAAATTATGGGGACATCATGAAGC
CCCTTGAGCATCTGACTTCTGGCTAATAAAGGAAATTTATTTTCATTGCAATAGTGTGTTGGAATTTTTT
GTGTCTCTCACTCGGAAGGACATATGGGAGGGCAAATCATTTAAAACATCAGAATGAGTATTTGGTTTAG
AGTTTGGCAACATATGCCCATATGCTGGCTGCCATGAACAAAGGTTGGCTATAAAGAGGTCATCAGTATA
TGAAACAGCCCCCTGCTGTCCATTCCTTATTCCATAGAAAAGCCTTGACTTGAGGTTAGATTTTTTTTAT
ATTTTGTTTTGTGTTATTTTTTTCTTTAACATCCCTAAAATTTTCCTTACATGTTTTACTAGCCAGATTT
TTCCTCCTCTCCTGACTACTCCCAGTCATAGCTGTCCCTCTTCTCTTATGGAGATCCCTCGACCTGCAG
