>Addgene plasmid #108768 | pBW2283_pCAG-PV1-PYL-L1-FlpO-375C-NLS-BGHpA | addgene partial sequence | sequence record 217200 | Addgene Partial NGS Result
TGCACCCCCCTCCCCGAGTTGCTGAGCACGGCCCGGCTTCGGGTGCGGGGCTCCGTACGGGGCGTGGCGC
GGGGCTCGCCGTGCCGGGCGGGGGGTGGCGGCAGGTGGGGGTGCCGGGCGGGGCGGGGCCGCCTCGGGCC
GGGGAGGGCTCGGGGGAGGGGCGCGGCGGCCCCCGGAGCGCCGGCGGCTGTCGAGGCGCGGCGAGCCGCA
GCCATTGCCTTTTATGGTAATCGTGCGAGAGGGCGCAGGGACTTCCTTTGTCCCAAATCTGTGCGGAGCC
GAAATCTGGGAGGCGCCGCCGCACCCCCTCTAGCGGGCGCGGGGCGAAGCGGTGCGGCGCCGGCAGGAAG
GAAATGGGCGGGGAGGGCCTTCGTGCGTCGCCGCGCCGCCGTCCCCTTCTCCCTCTCCAGCCTCGGGGCT
GTCCGCGGGGGGACGGCTGCCTTCGGGGGGGACGGGGCAGGGCGGGGTTCGGCTTCTGGCGTGTGACCGG
CGGCTCTAGAGCCTCTGCTAACCATGTTCATGCCTTCTTCTTTTTCCTACAGCTCCTGGGCAACGTGCTG
GTTATTGTGCTGTCTCATCATTTTGGCAAAGAATTGATTAATTCGAGCGAAGGCGCGCCCATTACTCGCA
TCCATTCTCAGGCTGTCTCGTCTCGTCTCGCACGCGTGCCGCCACCATGGCGCCAACTCAAGACGAGTTC
ACCCAACTCTCCCAATCAATCGCCGAGTTCCACACGTACCAACTCGGTAACGGCCGTTGCTCATCTCTCC
TAGCTCAGCGAATCCACGCGCCGCCGGAAACAGTATGGTCCGTGGTGAGACGTTTCGATAGGCCACAGAT
TTACAAACACTTCATCAAAAGCTGTAACGTGAGTGAAGATTTCGAGATGCGAGTGGGATGCACGCGCGAC
GTGAACGTGATAAGTGGATTACCGGCGAATACGTCTCGAGAGAGATTAGATCTGTTGGACGATGATCGGA
GAGTGACTGGGTTTAGTATAACCGGTGGTGAACATAGGCTGAGGAATTATAAATCGGTTACGACGGTTCA
TAGATTTGAGAAAGAAGAAGAAGAAGAAAGGATCTGGACCGTTGTTTTGGAATCTTATGTTGTTGATGTA
CCGGAAGGTAATTCGGAGGAAGATACGAGATTGTTTGCTGATACGGTTATTAGATTGAATCTTCAGAAAC
TTGCTTCGATCACTGAAGCTATGAACTACCCATACGATGTTCCAGATTACGCTTCCGGAGGGTCTGGCTC
CGGATCAAGTGGTGGCAGCGGTACCAAGGACGAGACCAACCCCATCGAGGAGTGGCAGCACATCGAGCAG
CTGAAGGGCAGCGCCGAGGGCAGCATCAGATACCCCGCCTGGAACGGCATCATCAGCCAGGAGGTGCTGG
ACTACCTGAGCAGCTACATCAACAGGCGGATCCCCAAGAAAAAGCGGAAGGTGTGAGAATTCCTGTGCCT
TCTAGTTGCCAGCCATCTGTTGTTTGCCCCTCCCCCGTGCCTTCCTTGACCCTGGAAGGTGCCACTCCCA
CTGTCCTTTCCTAATAAAATGAGGAAATTGCATCGCATTGTCTGAGTAGGTGTCATTCTATTCTGGGGGG
TGGGGTGGGGCAGGACAGCAAGGGGGAGGATTGGGAAGACAATAGCAGGCATGCTGGGGATGCGGTGGGC
TCTATGGCTTCTGAGGCGGAAAGAACCAGCTGGGGCTCTAGGGGGTATCCCCACGCGCCCTGTAGCGTGT
ACCGCTGGGAGTTCGTAGACGGAAACAAACGCAGAATCCAAGCGCGGCCGCCCAGGATACATAGATTACC
ACAACTCCGAGCCCTTCCACCGCTAGCGCACTCCTCAGGTGCAGGCTGCCTATCAGAAGGTGGTGGCTGG
TGTGGCCAATGCCCTGGCTCACAAATACCACTGAGATCTTTTTCCCTCTGCCAAAAATTATGGGGACATC
ATGAAGCCCCTTGAGCATCTGACTTCTGGCTAATAAAGGAAATTTATTTTCATTGCAATAGTGTGTTGGA
ATTTTTTGTGTCTCTCACTCGGAAGGACATATGGGAGGGCAAATCATTTAAAACATCAGAATGAGTATTT
GGTTTAGAGTTTGGCAACATATGCCCATATGCTGGCTGCCATGAACAAAGGTTGGCTATAAAGAGGTCAT
CAGTATATGAAACAGCCCCCTGCTGTCCATTCCTTATTCCATAGAAAAGCCTTGACTTGAGGTTAGATTT
TTTTTATATTTTGTTTTGTGTTATTTTTTTCTTTAACATCCCTAAAATTTTTCTTACATGTTTTACTAGC
CAGATTTTTCCTCCTCTCCTGACTACTCCCAGTCATAGCTGTCCCTCTTCTCTTATGGAGATCCCTCGAC
CTGCAGCCCAAGCTTGGCGTAATCATGGTCATAGCTGTTTCCTGTGTGAAATTGTTATCCGCTCACAATT
CCACACAACATACGAGCCGGAAGCATAAAGTGTAAAGCCTGGGGTGCCTAATGAGTGAGCTAACTCACAT
TAATTGCGTTGCGCTCACTGCCCGCTTTCCAGTCGGGAAACCTGTCGTGCCAGCGGATCCGCATCTCAAT
TAGTCAGCAACCATAGTCCCGCCCCTAACTCCGCCCAGTTCCGCCCATTCTCCGCCCCATGGCTGACTAA
TTTTTTTTATTTATGCAGAGGCCGAGGCCGCCTCGGCCTCTGAGCTATTCCAGAAGTAGTGAGGAGGCTT
TTTTGGAGGCCTAGGCTTTTGCAAAAAGCTAACTTGTTTATTGCAGCTTATAATGGTTACAAATAAAGCA
ATAGCATCACAAATTTCACAAATAAAGCATTTTTTTCACTGCATTCTAGTTGTGGTTTGTCCAAACTCAT
CAATGTATCTTATCATGTCTGGATCCGCTGCATTAATGAATCGGCCAACGCGCGGGGAGAGGCGGTTTGC
GTATTGGGCGCTCTTCCGCTTCCTCGCTCACTGACTCGCTGCGCTCGGTCGTTCGGCTGCGGCGAGCGGT
ATCAGCTCACTCAAAGGCGGTAATACGGTTATCCACAGAATCAGGGGATAACGCAGGAAAGAACATGTGA
GCAAAAGGCCAGCAAAAGGCCAGGAACCGTAAAAAGGCCGCGTTGCTGGCGTTTTTCCATAGGCTCCGCC
CCCCTGACGAGCATCACAAAAATCGACGCTCAAGTCAGAGGTGGCGAAACCCGACAGGACTATAAAGATA
CCAGGCGTTTCCCCCTGGAAGCTCCCTCGTGCGCTCTCCTGTTCCGACCCTGCCGCTTACCGGATACCTG
TCCGCCTTTCTCCCTTCGGGAAGCGTGGCGCTTTCTCATAGCTCACGCTGTAGGTATCTCAGTTCGGTGT
AGGTCGTTCGCTCCAAGCTGGGCTGTGTGCACGAACCCCCCGTTCAGCCCGACCGCTGCGCCTTATCCGG
TAACTATCGTCTTGAGTCCAACCCGGTAAGACACGACTTATCGCCACTGGCAGCAGCCACTGGTAACAGG
ATTAGCAGAGCGAGGTATGTAGGCGGTGCTACAGAGTTCTTGAAGTGGTGGCCTAACTACGGCTACACTA
GAAGAACAGTATTTGGTATCTGCGCTCTGCTGAAGCCAGTTACCTTCGGAAAAAGAGTTGGTAGCTCTTG
ATCCGGCAAACAAACCACCGCTGGTAGCGGTGGTTTTTTTGTTTGCAAGCAGCAGATTACGCGCAGAAAA
AAAGGATCTCAAGAAGATCCTTTGATCTTTTCTACGGGGTCTGACGCTCAGTGGAACGAAAACTCACGTT
AAGGGATTTTGGTCATGAGATTATCAAAAAGGATCTTCACCTAGATCCTTTTAAATTAAAAATGAAGTTT
TAAATCAATCTAAAGTATATATGAGTAAACTTGGTCTGACAGTTACCAATGCTTAATCAGTGAGGCACCT
ATCTCAGCGATCTGTCTATTTCGTTCATCCATAGTTGCCTGACTCCCCGTCGTGTAGATAACTACGATAC
GGGAGGGCTTACCATCTGGCCCCAGTGCTGCAATGATACCGCGAGACCCACGCTCACCGGCTCCAGATTT
ATCAGCAATAAACCAGCCAGCCGGAAGGGCCGAGCGCAGAAGTGGTCCTGCAACTTTATCCGCCTCCATC
CAGTCTATTAATTGTTGCCGGGAAGCTAGAGTAAGTAGTTCGCCAGTTAATAGTTTGCGCAACGTTGTTG
CCATTGCTACAGGCATCGTGGTGTCACGCTCGTCGTTTGGTATGGCTTCATTCAGCTCCGGTTCCCAACG
ATCAAGGCGAGTTACATGATCCCCCATGTTGTGCAAAAAAGCGGTTAGCTCCTTCGGTCCTCCGATCGTT
GTCAGAAGTAAGTTGGCCGCAGTGTTATCACTCATGGTTATGGCAGCACTGCATAATTCTCTTACTGTCA
TGCCATCCGTAAGATGCTTTTCTGTGACTGGTGAGTACTCAACCAAGTCATTCTGAGAATAGTGTATGCG
GCGACCGAGTTGCTCTTGCCCGGCGTCAATACGGGATAATACCGCGCCACATAGCAGAACTTTAAAAGTG
CTCATCATTGGAAAACGTTCTTCGGGGCGAAAACTCTCAAGGATCTTACCGCTGTTGAGATCCAGTTCGA
TGTAACCCACTCGTGCACCCAACTGATCTTCAGCATCTTTTACTTTCACCAGCGTTTCTGGGTGAGCAAA
AACAGGAAGGCAAAATGCCGCAAAAAAGGGAATAAGGGCGACACGGAAATGTTGAATACTCATACTCTTC
CTTTTTCAATATTATTGAAGCATTTATCAGGGTTATTGTCTCATGAGCGGATACATATTTGAATGTATTT
AGAAAAATAAACAAATAGGGGTTCCGCGCACATTTCCCCGAAAAGTGCCACCTGGGTCGACATTGATTAT
TGACTAGTTATTAATAGTAATCAATTACGGGGTCATTAGTTCATAGCCCATATATGGAGTTCCGCGTTAC
ATAACTTACGGTAAATGGCCCGCCTGGCTGACCGCCCAACGACCCCCGCCCATTGACGTCAATAATGACG
TATGTTCCCATAGTAACGCCAATAGGGACTTTCCATTGACGTCAATGGGTGGAGTATTTACGGTAAACTG
CCCACTTGGCAGTACATCAAGTGTATCATATGCCAAGTACGCCCCCTATTGACGTCAATGACGGTAAATG
GCCCGCCTGGCATTATGCCCAGTACATGACCTTATGGGACTTTCCTACTTGGCAGTACATCTACGTATTA
GTCATCGCTATTACCATGGTCGAGGTGAGCCCCACGTTCTGCTTCACTCTCCCCATCTCCCCCCCCTCCC
CACCCCCAATTTTGTATTTATTTATTTTTTAATTATTTTGTGCAGCGATGGGGGCGGGGGGGGGGG
